>Addgene plasmid #123920 | MTK234_055 | addgene full sequence | sequence record 250070 | Addgene NGS Result
GCCGGATCAAGAGCTACCAACTCTTTTTCCGAAGGTAACTGGCTTCAGCAGAGCGCAGATACCAAATACT
GTTCTTCTAGTGTAGCCGTAGTTAGGCCACCACTTCAAGAACTCTGTAGCACCGCCTACATACCTCGCTC
TGCTAATCCTGTTACCAGTGGCTGCTGCCAGTGGCGATAAGTCGTGTCTTACCGGGTTGGACTCAAGACG
ATAGTTACCGGATAAGGCGCAGCGGTCGGGCTGAACGGGGGGTTCGTGCACACAGCCCAGCTTGGAGCGA
ACGACCTACACCGAACTGAGATACCTACAGCGTGAGCTATGAGAAAGCGCCACGCTTCCCGAAGGGAGAA
AGGCGGACAGGTATCCGGTAAGCGGCAGGGTCGGAACAGGAGAGCGCACGAGGGAGCTTCCAGGGGGAAA
CGCCTGGTATCTTTATAGTCCTGTCGGGTTTCGCCACCTCTGACTTGAGCGTCGATTTTTGTGATGCTCG
TCAGGGGGGCGGAGCCTATGGAAAAACGCCAGCAACGCGGCCTTTTTACGGTTCCTGGCCTTTTGCTGGC
CTTTTGCTCACATGTTCTTTCCTGCGTTATCCCCTGATTCTGTGGATAACCGTAGTCGGTCTCAAACGCG
TGACCGAGCTTGTCTGCCCGCGCAGTCCACTAGACAGACGCGCAGAGGTCGGGCGGGCCTAGGGCCAATT
TCCCATGGTTCCCTTCATTTGCATATATGATGTAATAAGGTTATGGAGACTATTAAACTTAGCCCTAATC
AAACTATATGATGATAATGTGTGTGGTACAAAAGGTCATAACTTATTATATACTTTGAAACTTAAAAAAG
GGTTACAGTTTAGTCACCATAACTGTAAAATTTTTTCTATTCTTAGCTTTATATAGTTCTTGAGAGGCCA
TGTTTATGGAGACGGAAAGTGAAACGTGATTTCATGCGTCATTTTGAACATTTTGTAAATCTTATTTAAT
AATGTGTGCGGCAATTCACATTTAATTTATGAATGTTTTCTTAACATCGCGGCAACTCAAGAAACGGCAG
GTTCGGATCTTAGCTACTAGAGAAAGAGGAGAAATACTAGATGCGTAAAGGCGAAGAGCTGTTCACTGGT
GTCGTCCCTATTCTGGTGGAACTGGATGGTGATGTCAACGGTCATAAGTTTTCCGTGCGTGGCGAGGGTG
AAGGTGACGCAACTAATGGTAAACTGACGCTGAAGTTCATCTGTACTACTGGTAAACTGCCGGTTCCTTG
GCCGACTCTGGTAACGACGCTGACTTATGGTGTTCAGTGCTTTGCTCGTTATCCGGACCATATGAAGCAG
CATGACTTCTTCAAGTCCGCCATGCCGGAAGGCTATGTGCAGGAACGCACGATTTCCTTTAAGGATGACG
GCACGTACAAAACGCGTGCGGAAGTGAAATTTGAAGGCGATACCCTGGTAAACCGCATTGAGCTGAAAGG
CATTGACTTTAAAGAGGACGGCAATATCCTGGGCCATAAGCTGGAATACAATTTTAACAGCCACAATGTT
TACATCACCGCCGATAAACAAAAAAATGGCATTAAAGCGAATTTTAAAATTCGCCACAACGTGGAGGATG
GCAGCGTGCAGCTGGCTGATCACTACCAGCAAAACACTCCAATCGGTGATGGTCCTGTTCTGCTGCCAGA
CAATCACTATCTGAGCACGCAAAGCGTTCTGTCTAAAGATCCGAACGAGAAACGCGATCATATGGTTCTG
CTGGAGTTCGTAACCGCAGCGGGCATCACGCATGGTATGGATGAACTGTACAAATGACCAGGCATCAAAT
AAAACGAAAGGCTCAGTCGAAAGACTGGGCCTTTCGTTTTATCTGTTGTTTGTCGGTGAACGCTCTCTAC
TAGAGTCACACTGGCTCACCTTCGGGTGGGCCTTTCTGCGTTTATACGTCTCGTTTGAGAGCTAAGCAGA
AAGCTGCATAGCAAGTTCAAATAAGGCTAGTCCGTACACAACTTGAAAAAGTGGCAGCCGAGTCGGCTGC
TTTTTTTGCTGTGAGACCAGACCAATAAAAAACGCCCGGCGGCAACCGAGCGTTCTGAACAAATCCAGAT
GGAGTTCTGAGGTCATTACTGGATCTATCAACAGGAGTCCAAGCGAGCTCGATATCAAATTACGCCCCGC
CCTGCCACTCATCGCAGTACTGTTGTAATTCATTAAGCATTCTGCCGACATGGAAGCCATCACAAACGGC
ATGATGAACCTGAATCGCCAGCGGCATCAGCACCTTGTCGCCTTGCGTATAATATTTGCCCATGGTGAAA
ACGGGGGCGAAGAAGTTGTCCATATTGGCCACGTTTAAATCAAAACTGGTGAAACTCACCCAGGGATTGG
CTGAAACGAAAAACATATTCTCAATAAACCCTTTAGGGAAATAGGCCAGGTTTTCACCGTAACACGCCAC
ATCTTGCGAATATATGTGTAGAAACTGCCGGAAATCGTCGTGGTATTCACTCCAGAGCGATGAAAACGTT
TCAGTTTGCTCATGGAAAACGGTGTAACAAGGGTGAACACTATCCCATATCACCAGCTCACCGTCTTTCA
TTGCCATACGAAATTCCGGATGAGCATTCATCAGGCGGGCAAGAATGTGAATAAAGGCCGGATAAAACTT
GTGCTTATTTTTCTTTACGGTCTTTAAAAAGGCCGTAATATCCAGCTGAACGGTCTGGTTATAGGTACAT
TGAGCAACTGACTGAAATGCCTCAAAATGTTCTTTACGATGCCATTGGGATATATCAACGGTGGTATATC
CAGTGATTTTTTTCTCCATTTTAGCTTCCTTAGCTCCTGAAAATCTCGATAACTCAAAAAATACGCCCGG
TAGTGATCTTATTTCATTATGGTGAAAGTTGGAACCTCTTACGTGCCCGATCAATCATGACCAAAATCCC
TTAACGTGAGTTTTCGTTCCACTGAGCGTCAGACCCCGTAGAAAAGATCAAAGGATCTTCTTGAGATCCT
TTTTTTCTGCGCGTAATCTGCTGCTTGCAAACAAAAAAACCACCGCTACCAGCGGTGGTTTGTTT
Features (pLannotate 1.2.2; 7 found; start..end, strand, type, name):
   1091..1804    +  CDS            superfolder GFP: GFP variant that folds robustly even when fused to poorly folded proteins (Pédelacq et al., 2006)
   1816..1887    +  terminator     rrnB T1 terminator: transcription terminator T1 from the E. coli rrnB gene
   1903..1930    +  terminator     T7Te terminator: phage T7 early transcription terminator
   2055..2089    -  terminator     lambda t0 terminator: minimal transcription terminator from phage lambda (Scholtissek and Grosse, 1987)
   2163..2819    -  CDS            cat: CAT_ECOLX - Experimental evidence at protein level: Swiss-Prot protein existence level 1. This enzyme is an effector of chloramphenicol resistance in bacteria. From Escherichia coli. This protein is used as a marker in many commonly used cloning vectors, such as pACYC184.
   2820..2917    -  promoter       cat promoter: promoter of the E. coli cat gene encoding chloramphenicol acetyltransferase
   3001..514     +  rep_origin     ori (across the origin): high-copy-number ColE1/pMB1/pBR322/pUC origin of replication
