[The description below was written by a language model from this plasmid's Addgene catalogue record and pLannotate feature annotations shown in this document.]
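Description:
MTK234_055 is a small (about 3.1 kb) part plasmid from the Mammalian Toolkit (MTK), a modular hierarchical cloning system for assembling genetic circuits destined for mammalian cells. It is built on the MTK0_027 part-entry backbone and is maintained in E. coli through a high-copy ColE1/pUC-type origin of replication. Selection uses chloramphenicol, conferred by the cat gene under its native promoter and followed by a lambda t0 terminator. Although catalogued as a mammalian expression vector, it carries no annotated mammalian selection marker or viral elements. It functions as a donor of a reusable part rather than as a finished expression construct.

The payload is a "type 234" part, which in MTK terminology spans the promoter, coding sequence and terminator positions as a single coupled unit. Here that unit is an expression cassette for a Streptococcus pyogenes Cas9 guide RNA, described as using a bovine U6 promoter (a Pol III promoter suited to small RNA transcription) and a guide scaffold designated constant region 2. In place of the 20-nucleotide spacer sits a GFP dropout. The feature table identifies this as a superfolder GFP coding sequence followed by the rrnB T1 and T7Te bacterial terminators. In dropout designs of this kind, replacing the GFP cassette with a chosen spacer yields non-fluorescent colonies, giving a visual screen for correct clones.

The automated annotation did not detect the bovine U6 promoter, the guide scaffold or the bacterial promoter driving GFP. These presumably lie in the unannotated regions flanking the GFP, but the record does not give their positions or the cloning sites used. The bovine U6 and alternative scaffold variant may be intended to reduce sequence repetition when several guide cassettes are combined, though the record does not state this.
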