Addgene plasmid #123920: MTK234_055
Purpose: Encodes the spCas9 gRNA GFP dropout expression cassette (bovine u6 promoter and constant region 2) as a type 234 part to be used in the MTK system
Depositing lab: Hana El-Samad. Publication: A Toolkit for Rapid Modular Construction of Biological Circuits in Mammalian Cells. Fonseca JP, Bonny AR, Kumar GR, Ng AH, Town J, Wu QC, Aslankoohi E, Chen SY, Dods G, Harrigan P, Osimiri LC, Kistler AL, El-Samad H. ACS Synth Biol. 2019 Nov 15;8(11):2593-2606. doi: 10.1021/acssynbio.9b00322. Epub 2019 Nov 5. PubMed 31686495.
Backbone
  Vector backbone: MTK0_027
  Vector type: Mammalian Expression
Growth in bacteria
  Bacterial resistance: Chloramphenicol, 25 μg/mL
  Growth temperature: 37°C
  Growth strain: DH5alpha
  Copy number: Unknown
Gene/Insert
  Gene/Insert name: gRNA-GFPDROPOUT-for Sp Cas9 bu6_20N_cr2
  Species: B. taurus (bovine)
  Cloning method: Restriction Enzyme; 5′ cloning site unknown (unknown if destroyed); 3′ cloning site unknown (unknown if destroyed)
Terms and licenses: Academic/Nonprofit Terms; Industry Terms: Not Available to Industry
Depositor comments: Type 234 parts are coupled promoter-coding sequence-terminator such as guide RNA cassettes, GFP dropouts in the MTK Please visit https://www.biorxiv.org/content/10.1101/506188v2 for BioRxiv preprint
How to cite: MTK234_055 was a gift from Hana El-Samad (Addgene plasmid # 123920 ; http://n2t.net/addgene:123920 ; RRID:Addgene_123920)
